>Addgene plasmid #178827 | HT115_pAAV_hSyn-DiO-SomQuasAr6b_EGFP-P2A-somCheRiff_HA | addgene full sequence | sequence record 353308 | Addgene NGS Result
CCTGCAGGCAGCTGCGCGCTCGCTCGCTCACTGAGGCCGCCCGGGCGTCGGGCGACCTTTGGTCGCCCGG
CCTCAGTGAGCGAGCGAGCGCGCAGAGAGGGAGTGGCCAACTCCATCACTAGGGGTTCCTGCGGCCGCAC
GCGTGTGTCTAGACTGCAGAGGGCCCTGCGTATGAGTGCAAGTGGGTTTTAGGACCAGGATGAGGCGGGG
TGGGGGTGCCTACCTGACGACCGACCCCGACCCACTGGACAAGCACCCAACCCCCATTCCCCAAATTGCG
CATCCCCTATCAGAGAGGGGGAGGGGAAACAGGATGCGGCGAGGCGCGTGCGCACTGCCAGCTTCAGCAC
CGCGGACAGTGCCTTCGCCCCCGCCTGGCGGCGCGCGCCACCGCCGCCTCAGCACTGAAGGCGCGCTGAC
GTCACTCGCCGGTCCCCCGCAAACTCCCCTTCCCGGCCACCTTGGTCGCGTCCGCGCCGCCGCCGGCCCA
GCCGGACCGCACCACGCGAGGCGCGAGATAGGGGGGCACGGGCGCGACCATCTGCGCTGCGGCGCCGGCG
ACTCAGCGCTGCCTCAGTCTGCGGTGGGCAGCGGAGGAGTCGTGTCGTGCCTGAGAGCGCAGTCGAGAAG
GTACCGGATCCTCTAGAGTCGACTCCGGAATAACTTCGTATAGGATACTTTATACGAAGTTATGCAGAAT
GGTAGCTGGATTGTAGCTGCTATTAGCAATATGAAACCTCTTAATAACTTCGTATAGCATACATTATACG
AAGTTATGGCGCGCCTTAGAATCGAGTAGCCTCTGGAAAATCGGTGGCGCATGAAATGAAGCTGTCGATA
CTGGACATAGATCGCATGTCTATAACGCCTTCAGTCCGTGCTGGAAGGGGTGCGACAGGGCTGGGCATGG
ATGACATCTCCAATTCCTCGGGTGGTTTTGATTGTGGGGCCATTTCCTTAGTGTTAAGTATAGGCTGACT
CTGAGCGTAATCTGGAACATCGTATGGGTAGCTCTTGGCGGCCGCCACTTTATCTTCCTCTGTCACGAAG
GCCAGCACGTCCACCTTGCGTCCCAGAAACTGGGAGCTCACTGGTCTCCTGATATCGCCGTACATAATGA
TATGCTCGTGAATTTTGATCCGCAGGAAGTGCCCCAGCAGTCCCCAAATATTCTTGGACAGCAGGTCGGC
GATGGTATGGCCAATAGTGGACCCAGCCACGCTCAGGGTGTGCATGCCTTCAGGCCCAAAGATGAACAGG
CCGGGAAACATCAGCCAACTAGAATAGTACACGGCAGTCATGGCCAGCACCAGTTTCTTACAGCCGCCGG
CAGGCATGATATAGTAAGACTCCACGTAGATGATTCCAGCGTTGTAGAATGTCTGGGTTCCATACACCAG
GCCGATACAGTAAAACAGCCACTTCACCCACCCAGTGGCCAGAGCGGCTGTCACTCCCATGCAAATAGTT
CCCAGGTCGGACACCAGCAGAGCCATTGTCCGCTTATTGTATGCCTCACTCAGGCCGGTGATGTTAGACA
GATGAATCAGGATCACGGGACATGTCAGCAGCCATTCGGCATATCTCAGCCATGGGGTAATGTTCCCTCC
GTACAGGAACAGCATAGCAGGACTGGTGAACTCGAAATAGATCTCCAGAATCACTTTGATCAGCTCCACG
GAGCACACGTACACTTCCTCCCATCCCACGCTGGCCTTATAGGCGTGCCAGCCGTAGAAAGCCAGAAACA
GGGCAGACAGGAACACGGCAAACCACTGGAAGCCCCTAGCTGTTTCCTGCTCCCACAGGGCCCCATAGTA
GATGTAGATGGAGCTGCACTGTTCCTCATACCCATGCACGGGGTGGTAGGGTGGATTCACTTGATATCCA
GCTGGGGCATGGTACTCACTGCCTCCGGCAGAATCGTTTCCAGGTGGGGCGCTGTGAGCGTCTGGAGCAG
GAGCTCCGCCGGGACCGGGGTTTTCTTCCACGTCTCCTGCTTGCTTTAACAGAGAGAAGTTCGTGGCTCC
GGAGCCCACCTCGTTCTCGTAGCAGAACTTGTAGAACCTGGTGGCCTCAGGGAAGTCGGTGGCGCAGCTG
ATGAAGCTGTCGATGCTGCTCATGCTCCTCATGTCGATCACGCCCTCGGTCCTGGCAGGCAGAGGGGCCA
CAGGGCTAGGCATGCTGCTCATCTCCAGCTCCTCAGGAGGCTTGCTCTGAGGGGCCATCTCCTTGGTGTT
CAGGATAGGCTGGCTCTGGGTACCTCCGCTCCCACCCTTGTACAGCTCGTCCATGCCGAGAGTGATCCCG
GCGGCGGTCACGAACTCCAGCAGGACCATGTGATCGCGCTTCTCGTTGGGGTCTTTGCTCAGGGCGGACT
GGGTGCTCAGGTAGTGGTTGTCGGGCAGCAGCACGGGGCCGTCGCCGATGGGGGTGTTCTGCTGGTAGTG
GTCGGCGAGCTGCACGCTGCCGTCCTCGATGTTGTGGCGGATCTTGAAGTTCACCTTGATGCCGTTCTTC
TGCTTGTCGGCCATGATATAGACGTTGTGGCTGTTGTAGTTGTACTCCAGCTTGTGCCCCAGGATGTTGC
CGTCCTCCTTGAAGTCGATGCCCTTCAGCTCGATGCGGTTCACCAGGGTGTCGCCCTCGAACTTCACCTC
GGCGCGGGTCTTGTAGTTGCCGTCGTCCTTGAAGAAGATGGTGCGCTCCTGGACGTAGCCTTCGGGCATG
GCGGACTTGAAGAAGTCGTGCTGCTTCATGTGGTCGGGGTAGCGGCTGAAGCACTGCACGCCGTAGGTCA
GGGTGGTCACGAGGGTGGGCCAGGGCACGGGCAGCTTGCCGGTGGTGCAAATGAACTTCAGGGTCAGCTT
GCCGTAGGTGGCATCGCCCTCGCCCTCGCCGGACACGCTGAACTTGTGGCCGTTTACGTCGCCGTCCAGC
TCGACCAGGATGGGCACCACCCCGGTGAACAGCTCCTCGCCCTTGCTCACCACGTTGATGTCGATCTGGT
CCAGGGGGATGTACTCGCCCTCGCTGGTGATCCTGCTCTTGGCGGCCGCCTTGCTCACTGCTACTACCGG
GCGGTCGGCGGCACCGGTATCAGCTCCAGCTGAAGGTTCAGGTGCTTCTGTATCTTGCAGAATGGCGATT
GACCTGAGCAGGATAAAACCGAAGCCCACCTTGGCGGTGACGTCCAGCACCATGAACAGCAAAGTTTCGA
TTCCCAGGCCCACAACTCCGGCACCCTCGGTGCCGATAATCCAGATGATAGGGTAAGCAGTCCACAGGAC
CAGAACCAGTGCGGTGAGGATGTTGAAGGTTGAGGCAACCTCTGGGCCTCTCTCCTTAGCGGCTGACCGC
AGAGAAGTGGCCAGGACATACAGAACGACGATCATACAGATAGTTGAGAACAGGCACCAAGAGTATCTGG
CAATGGCAGTATGTGACAGTGTCCCTATCAGGCCTGTGACAATCATCAGAGCATCGCCGCCAACGAGAGT
GCCGATGGTCACTCTATCAACTTTGGCCAGGAGTGCCAGGTGCAGCAGCAACAGTGGTGTAGTCAGCAGC
CACTGTGCGTATCTTGCGTAGTAGATGTTCAGGATCTCTCCACCTACTGGCACCTCTGTGAGGCCAATAC
CAAAGAACATTGACAGATAAGCTGCACTGGCAATACCGCTGACCAGGATTGTCACTGCGTAGTACTCCCG
TGCATCCTTGTCAGTCTCTCCGCCCGCTCTAACCAGGAAGTAGAAGGTTCCGATCAGCATCAGCAGTGTA
CCAATTCCGAGCCACAGACTTTCAGGTCTACCATCTCCGAGGAGGTCATAACCAGCCTGCAGTGCGATAG
AAACCATGGTGGCGGAGCTAGCATAACTTCGTATAAAGTATCCTATACGAAGTTATTTGCCTTAACCCAG
AAATTATCACTGTTATTCTTTAGAATGGTGCAAAGAATAACTTCGTATAATGTATGCTATACGAAGTTAT
GAATTCGATATCAAGCTTATCGATAATCAACCTCTGGATTACAAAATTTGTGAAAGATTGACTGGTATTC
TTAACTATGTTGCTCCTTTTACGCTATGTGGATACGCTGCTTTAATGCCTTTGTATCATGCTATTGCTTC
CCGTATGGCTTTCATTTTCTCCTCCTTGTATAAATCCTGGTTGCTGTCTCTTTATGAGGAGTTGTGGCCC
GTTGTCAGGCAACGTGGCGTGGTGTGCACTGTGTTTGCTGACGCAACCCCCACTGGTTGGGGCATTGCCA
CCACCTGTCAGCTCCTTTCCGGGACTTTCGCTTTCCCCCTCCCTATTGCCACGGCGGAACTCATCGCCGC
CTGCCTTGCCCGCTGCTGGACAGGGGCTCGGCTGTTGGGCACTGACAATTCCGTGGTGTTGTCGGGGAAA
TCATCGTCCTTTCCTTGGCTGCTCGCCTATGTTGCCACCTGGATTCTGCGCGGGACGTCCTTCTGCTACG
TCCCTTCGGCCCTCAATCCAGCGGACCTTCCTTCCCGCGGCCTGCTGCCGGCTCTGCGGCCTCTTCCGCG
TCTTCGCCTTCGCCCTCAGACGAGTCGGATCTCCCTTTGGGCCGCCTCCCCGCATCGATACCGTCGACCC
GGGCGGCCGCTTCGAGCAGACATGATAAGATACATTGATGAGTTTGGACAAACCACAACTAGAATGCAGT
GAAAAAAATGCTTTATTTGTGAAATTTGTGATGCTATTGCTTTATTTGTAACCATTATAAGCTGCAATAA
ACTAACCACGTGCGGACCGAGCGGCCGCAGGAACCCCTAGTGATGGAGTTGGCCACTCCCTCTCTGCGCG
CTCGCTCGCTCACTGAGGCCGGGCGACCAAAGGTCGCCCGACGCCCGGGCTTTGCCCGGGCGGCCTCAGT
GAGCGAGCGAGCGCGCAGCTGCCTGCAGGGGCGCCTGATGCGGTATTTTCTCCTTACGCATCTGTGCGGT
ATTTCACACCGCATA
[95 nt withheld, positions 4986-5080]
T
[46 nt withheld, positions 5082-5127]
C
[141 nt withheld, positions 5129-5269]
CCTTTGACGTTGGAGTCCACGTTCTTT
[37 nt withheld, positions 5297-5333]
ACTCTATCTCGGGCTATTCTTTTGATTTATAAGGGATTTTGCCGATTTCGGTCTATTGGTTAAAAAATGA
GCTGATTTAACAAAAATTTAACGCGAATTTTAACAAAATATTAACGTTTACAATTTTATGGTGCACTCTC
AGTACAATCTGCTCTGATGCCGCATAGTTAAGCCAGCCCCGACACCCGCCAACACCCGCTGACGCGCCCT
GACGGGCTTGTCTGCTCCCGGCATCCGCTTACAGACAAGCTGTGACCGTCTCCGGGAGCTGCATGTGTCA
GAGGTTTTCACCGTCATCACCGAAACGCGCGAGACGAAAGGGCCTCGTGATACGCCTATTTTTATAGGTT
AATGTCATGATAATAATGGTTTCTTAGACGTCAGGTGGCACTTTTCGGGGAAATGTGCGCGGAACCCCTA
TTTGTTTATTTTTCTAAATACATTCAAATATGTATCCGCTCATGAGACAATAACCCTGATAAATGCTTCA
ATAATATTGAAAAAGGAAGAGTATGAGTATTCAACATTTCCGTGTCGCCCTTATTCCCTTTTTTGCGGCA
TTTTGCCTTCCTGTTTTTGCTCACCCAGAAACGCTGGTGAAAGTAAAAGATGCTGAAGATCAGTTGGGTG
CACGAGTGGGTTACATCGAACTGGATCTCAACAGCGGTAAGATCCTTGAGAGTTTTCGCCCCGAAGAACG
TTTTCCAATGATGAGCACTTTTAAAGTTCTGCTATGTGGCGCGGTATTATCCCGTATTGACGCCGGGCAA
GAGCAACTCGGTCGCCGCATACACTATTCTCAGAATGACTTGGTTGAGTACTCACCAGTCACAGAAAAGC
ATCTTACGGATGGCATGACAGTAAGAGAATTATGCAGTGCTGCCATAACCATGAGTGATAACACTGCGGC
CAACTTACTTCTGACAACGATCGGAGGACCGAAGGAGCTAACCGCTTTTTTGCACAACATGGGGGATCAT
GTAACTCGCCTTGATCGTTGGGAACCGGAGCTGAATGAAGCCATACCAAACGACGAGCGTGACACCACGA
TGCCTGTAGCAATGGCAACAACGTTGCGCAAACTATTAACTGGCGAACTACTTACTCTAGCTTCCCGGCA
ACAATTAATAGACTGGATGGAGGCGGATAAAGTTGCAGGACCACTTCTGCGCTCGGCCCTTCCGGCTGGC
TGGTTTATTGCTGATAAATCTGGAGCCGGTGAGCGTGGGTCTCGCGGTATCATTGCAGCACTGGGGCCAG
ATGGTAAGCCCTCCCGTATCGTAGTTATCTACACGACGGGGAGTCAGGCAACTATGGATGAACGAAATAG
ACAGATCGCTGAGATAGGTGCCTCACTGATTAAGCATTGGTAACTGTCAGACCAAGTTTACTCATATATA
CTTTAGATTGATTTAAAACTTCATTTTTAATTTAAAAGGATCTAGGTGAAGATCCTTTTTGATAATCTCA
TGACCAAAATCCCTTAACGTGAGTTTTCGTTCCACTGAGCGTCAGACCCCGTAGAAAAGATCAAAGGATC
TTCTTGAGATCCTTTTTTTCTGCGCGTAATCTGCTGCTTGCAAACAAAAAAACCACCGCTACCAGCGGTG
GTTTGTTTGCCGGATCAAGAGCTACCAACTCTTTTTCCGAAGGTAACTGGCTTCAGCAGAGCGCAGATAC
CAAATACTGTTCTTCTAGTGTAGCCGTAGTTAGGCCACCACTTCAAGAACTCTGTAGCACCGCCTACATA
CCTCGCTCTGCTAATCCTGTTACCAGTGGCTGCTGCCAGTGGCGATAAGTCGTGTCTTACCGGGTTGGAC
TCAAGACGATAGTTACCGGATAAGGCGCAGCGGTCGGGCTGAACGGGGGGTTCGTGCACACAGCCCAGCT
TGGAGCGAACGACCTACACCGAACTGAGATACCTACAGCGTGAGCTATGAGAAAGCGCCACGCTTCCCGA
AGGGAGAAAGGCGGACAGGTATCCGGTAAGCGGCAGGGTCGGAACAGGAGAGCGCACGAGGGAGCTTCCA
GGGGGAAACGCCTGGTATCTTTATAGTCCTGTCGGGTTTCGCCACCTCTGACTTGAGCGTCGATTTTTGT
GATGCTCGTCAGGGGGGCGGAGCCTATGGAAAAACGCCAGCAACGCGGCCTTTTTACGGTTCCTGGCCTT
TTGCTGGCCTTTTGCTCACATGT
Features (pLannotate 1.2.2; 29 found; start..end, strand, type, name):
     12..39      +  repeat_region  AAV2 ITR (fragment): inverted terminal repeat of adeno-associated virus serotype 2 inverted
     68..95      +  repeat_region  AAV2 ITR (fragment): inverted terminal repeat of adeno-associated virus serotype 2 inverted
    175..622     +  promoter       hSyn promoter: human synapsin I promoter; confers neuron-specific expression (Kügler et al., 2003)
    636..653     +  misc_feature   MCS (fragment): pUC18/19 multiple cloning site
    660..693     +  protein_bind   lox2272: Cre-mediated recombination occurs in the 8-bp core sequence (GGATACTT). lox2272 sites are compatible with each other, but incompatible with loxP or loxN sites (Lee and Saito, 1988). Cre recombinase
    694..743     -  intron         β-globin intron (fragment): internally truncated intron from human β-globin
    744..777     +  protein_bind   loxP: Cre-mediated recombination occurs in the 8-bp core sequence (GCATACAT). Cre recombinase
    789..983     -  CDS            Kcnb1 (fragment): KCNB1_RAT - Experimental evidence at protein level: Swiss-Prot protein existence level 1. Voltage-gated potassium channel that mediates transmembrane potassium transport in excitable membranes, primarily in the brain, but also in the pancreas and cardiovascular system. Contributes to the regulation of the action potential (AP) repolarization, duration and frequency of repetitive AP firing in neurons, muscle cells and endocrine cells and plays a role in homeostatic attenuation of electrical excitability throughout the brain (PubMed:10024359, PubMed:10618149, PubMed:12451110, PubMed:17379638, Pu
    984..1010    -  CDS            3xHA (fragment): three tandem HA epitope tags
   1026..1970    -  CDS            CheRiff: blue light-activated optogenetic actuator derived from Scherffelia dubia channelrhodopsin (Hochbaum et al., 2014)
   1972..2027    -  CDS            P2A (fragment): 2A peptide from porcine teschovirus-1 polyprotein Eukaryotic ribosomes fail to insert a peptide bond between the Gly and Pro residues, yielding separate polypeptides.
   2064..2261    -  CDS            Kcnb1 (fragment): KCNB1_RAT - Experimental evidence at protein level: Swiss-Prot protein existence level 1. Voltage-gated potassium channel that mediates transmembrane potassium transport in excitable membranes, primarily in the brain, but also in the pancreas and cardiovascular system. Contributes to the regulation of the action potential (AP) repolarization, duration and frequency of repetitive AP firing in neurons, muscle cells and endocrine cells and plays a role in homeostatic attenuation of electrical excitability throughout the brain (PubMed:10024359, PubMed:10618149, PubMed:12451110, PubMed:17379638, Pu
   2277..2992    -  CDS            EGFP (fragment): the original enhanced GFP (Yang et al., 1996) mammalian codon-optimized
   2991..3050    -  CDS            KCNJ2 (fragment): KCNJ2_HUMAN - Also known as IRK1. Experimental evidence at protein level: Swiss-Prot protein existence level 1. Probably participates in establishing action potential waveform and excitability of neuronal and muscle tissues. Inward rectifier potassium channels are characterized by a greater tendency to allow potassium to flow into the cell rather than out of it. Their voltage dependence is regulated by the concentration of extracellular potassium; as external potassium is raised, the voltage range of the channel opening shifts to more positive voltages. The inward rectification is mainly due t
   3084..3848    -  CDS            aop3: BACR3_HALSD - Experimental evidence at protein level: Swiss-Prot protein existence level 1. Light-driven proton pump. From Halorubrum sodomense.
   3873..3906    -  protein_bind   lox2272: Cre-mediated recombination occurs in the 8-bp core sequence (GGATACTT). lox2272 sites are compatible with each other, but incompatible with loxP or loxN sites (Lee and Saito, 1988). Cre recombinase
   3907..3956    -  intron         β-globin intron (fragment): internally truncated intron from human β-globin
   3957..3990    -  protein_bind   loxP: Cre-mediated recombination occurs in the 8-bp core sequence (GCATACAT). Cre recombinase
   3991..4015    +  misc_feature   MCS (fragment): pBluescript multiple cloning site
   4015..4603    +  misc_feature   WPRE: woodchuck hepatitis virus posttranscriptional regulatory element
   4637..4762    -  polyA_signal   SV40 poly(A) signal (fragment): SV40 polyadenylation signal
   4789..4929    +  repeat_region  AAV2 ITR: inverted terminal repeat of adeno-associated virus serotype 2 inverted
   4934..4985    -  misc_feature   bom (fragment): basis of mobility region from pBR322
   5004..5459    +  rep_origin     f1 ori (sequence partly withheld): f1 bacteriophage origin of replication; arrow indicates direction of (+) strand synthesis
   5460..5509    -  misc_feature   bom (fragment): basis of mobility region from pBR322
   5611..5646    -  CDS            rop (fragment): Rop protein, which maintains plasmids at low copy number; rop
   5741..5845    +  promoter       AmpR promoter: bla
   5846..6706    +  CDS            AmpR: β-lactamase; bla; confers resistance to ampicillin, carbenicillin, and related antibiotics
   6877..7465    +  rep_origin     ori: high-copy-number ColE1/pMB1/pBR322/pUC origin of replication
