[The description below was written by a language model from this plasmid's Addgene catalogue record and pLannotate feature annotations shown in this document.]
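Description:
HT115_pAAV_hSyn-DiO-SomQuasAr6b_EGFP-P2A-somCheRiff_HA is an AAV transfer plasmid of about 7.5 kb built on a pAAV backbone for Cre-dependent, neuron-restricted expression of an "Optopatch" pair: a far-red voltage indicator plus a blue-light actuator. It is maintained in bacteria through a high-copy ColE1/pUC-type origin with ampicillin selection (AmpR under its own promoter), and it also carries an f1 origin. AAV2 inverted terminal repeats flank the expression cassette for packaging into recombinant AAV. The right ITR is annotated as complete, while only short fragments were detected on the left in the sequencing result.

The human synapsin I (hSyn) promoter faces a double-floxed inverted (DiO) cassette bounded by lox2272/loxP pairs in opposing orientation, so the coding sequence lies antisense and is silent until Cre inverts it and locks it into the sense orientation. The inverted open reading frame encodes an archaerhodopsin-3-derived (Halorubrum sodomense aop3) voltage sensor, followed by a KCNJ2-derived segment, EGFP and a Kcnb1 (Kv2.1) fragment, which matches the soma-targeted ("Som") design in the name. A P2A peptide separates this from CheRiff, a Scherffelia dubia channelrhodopsin, which carries an HA epitope and a second Kv2.1 fragment, so two separate soma-localised proteins arise from one transcript. WPRE and an SV40 polyadenylation signal fragment (annotated on the reverse strand) lie downstream.

The plasmid name and purpose specify QuasAr6b, whereas the insert field reads QuasAr6a; the feature table cannot tell these variants apart. The construct is intended for all-optical electrophysiology, pairing optical stimulation with voltage imaging in Cre-defined neurons, including in mice.
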