Addgene plasmid #178827: HT115_pAAV_hSyn-DiO-SomQuasAr6b_EGFP-P2A-somCheRiff_HA
Purpose: Cre-on bicistronic expression of QuasAr6b-based Optopatch under an neuronal promoter
Depositing lab: Adam Cohen. Depositing organization: Harvard University. Publication: Video-based pooled screening yields improved far-red genetically encoded voltage indicators. Tian H, Davis HC, Wong-Campos JD, Park P, Fan LZ, Gmeiner B, Begum S, Werley CA, Borja GB, Upadhyay H, Shah H, Jacques J, Qi Y, Parot V, Deisseroth K, Cohen AE. Nat Methods. 2023 Jul;20(7):1082-1094. doi: 10.1038/s41592-022-01743-5. Epub 2023 Jan 9. PubMed 36624211.
Backbone
  Vector backbone: pAAV
  Total vector size (bp): 7537
  Vector type: Mammalian Expression, Mouse Targeting, AAV, Cre/Lox
Growth in bacteria
  Bacterial resistance: Ampicillin, 100 μg/mL
  Growth temperature: 30°C
  Growth strain: NEB Stable
  Copy number: Unknown
Gene/Insert
  Gene/Insert name: SomQuasAr6a_EGFP-P2A-somCheRiff_HA
  Species: Synthetic
  Insert size (bp): 3072
  Promoter: hSyn
  Tag / fusion protein: EGFP, HA
  Cloning method: Gibson Cloning
  Sequencing primers: 5′ hSyn-F: GAGGAGTCGTGTCGTGCCTG; 3′ WPRE-R: CATAGCGTAAAAGGAGCAACA
Terms and licenses: Academic/Nonprofit Terms; Industry Terms: Not Available to Industry
Depositor comments: Please visit https://doi.org/10.1101/2021.11.22.469481 for bioRxiv preprint.
How to cite: HT115_pAAV_hSyn-DiO-SomQuasAr6b_EGFP-P2A-somCheRiff_HA was a gift from Adam Cohen (Addgene plasmid # 178827 ; http://n2t.net/addgene:178827 ; RRID:Addgene_178827)
